>Addgene plasmid #105352 | pJOG644 | addgene full sequence | sequence record 206303 | Addgene NGS Result
GTTACCGGATAAGGCGCAGCGGTCGGGCTGAACGGGGGGTTCGTGCACACAGCCCAGCTTGGAGCGAACG
ACCTACACCGAACTGAGATACCTACAGCGTGAGCTATGAGAAAGCGCCACGCTTCCCGAAGGGAGAAAGG
CGGACAGGTATCCGGTAAGCGGCAGGGTCGGAACAGGAGAGCGCACGAGGGAGCTTCCAGGGGGAAACGC
CTGGTATCTTTATAGTCCTGTCGGGTTTCGCCACCTCTGACTTGAGCGTCGATTTTTGTGATGCTCGTCA
GGGGGGCGGAGCCTATGGAAAAACGCCAGCAACGCGGCCTTTTTACGGTTCCTGGCCTTTTGCTGGCCTT
TTGCTCACATGTTCTTTCCTGCGTTATCCCCTGATTCTGTGGATAACCGTATTACCGCCTTTGAGTGAGC
TGATACCGCTCGCCGCAGCCGAACGACCGAGCGCAGCGAGTCAGTGAGCGAGGAAGCGGAAGAGCGCCCA
ATACGCAAACCGCCTCTCCCCGCGCGTTGGCCGATTCATTAATCACTCTGTGGTCTCAGGAGCTTGCATG
CCGGTCGACTCTAGAGGATCCGGGTGACAGCCCTCCGACGGGTGACAGCCCTCCGACGGGTGACAGCCCT
CCGAATTCTAGAGGATCCGGGTGACAGCCCTCCGACGGGTGACAGCCCTCCGACGGGTGACAGCCCTCCG
AATTCGAGCTCGGTACCCGGGGATCTGTCGACCTCGATCGAGATCTTCGCAAGACCCTTCCTCTATATAA
GGAAGTTCATTTCATTTGGAGAGGACACGCTGAAGCTAGTCGACTCTAGCCATTGAGACCACGAAGTGGC
TCTTCAGTGGACGAAAGGGCCTCGTGATACGCCTATTTTTATAGGTTAATGTCATGATAATAATGGTTTC
TTAGACGTCAGGTGGCACTTTTCGGGGAAATGTGCGCGGAACCCCTATTTGTTTATTTTTCTAAATACAT
TCAAATATGTATCCGCTCATGAGACAATAACCCTGATAAATGCTTCAATAATATTGAAAAAGGAAGAGTA
TGCGCTCACGCAACTGGTCCAGAACCTTGACCGAACGCAGCGGTGGTAACGGCGCAGTGGCGGTTTTCAT
GGCTTGTTATGACTGTTTTTTTTTGGGGTACAGTCTATGCCTCGGGCATCCAAGCAGCAAGCGCGTTACG
CCGTGGGTCGATGTTTGATGTTATGGAGCAGCAACGATGTTACGCAGCAGGGCAGTCGCCCTAAAACAAA
GTTAAACATCATGAGGGAAGCGGTGATCGCCGAAGTATCGACTCAACTATCAGAGGTAGTTGGCGTCATC
GAGCGCCATCTCGAACCGACGTTGCTGGCCGTACATTTGTACGGCTCCGCAGTGGATGGCGGCCTGAAGC
CACACAGCGATATTGATTTGCTGGTTACGGTGACCGTAAGGCTTGATGAAACAACGCGGCGAGCTTTGAT
CAACGACCTTTTGGAAACTTCGGCTTCCCCTGGAGAGAGCGAGATTCTCCGCGCTGTAGAAGTCACCATT
GTTGTGCACGACGACATCATTCCGTGGCGTTATCCAGCTAAGCGCGAACTGCAATTTGGAGAATGGCAGC
GCAATGACATTCTTGCAGGTATCTTCGAGCCAGCCACGATCGACATTGATCTGGCTATCTTGCTGACAAA
AGCAAGAGAACATAGCGTTGCCTTGGTAGGTCCAGCGGCGGAGGAACTCTTTGATCCGGTTCCTGAACAG
GATCTATTTGAGGCGCTAAATGAAACCTTAACGCTATGGAACTCGCCGCCCGACTGGGCTGGCGATGAGC
GAAATGTAGTGCTTACGTTGTCCCGCATTTGGTACAGCGCAGTAACCGGCAAAATCGCGCCGAAGGATGT
CGCTGCCGACTGGGCAATGGAGCGCCTGCCGGCCCAGTATCAGCCCGTCATACTTGAAGCTAGACAGGCT
TATCTTGGACAAGAAGAAGATCGCTTGGCCTCGCGCGCAGATCAGTTGGAAGAATTTGTCCATTACGTAA
AAGGCGAGATCACCAAGGTAGTCGGCAAATAACTGTCAGACCAAGTTTACTCATATATACTTTAGATTGA
TTTAAAACTTCATTTTTAATTTAAAAGGATCTAGGTGAAGATCCTTTTTGATAATCTCATGACCAAAATC
CCTTAACGTGAGTTTTCGTTCCACTGAGCGTCAGACCCCGTAGAAAAGATCAAAGGATCTTCTTGAGATC
CTTTTTTTCTGCGCGTAATCTGCTGCTTGCAAACAAAAAAACCACCGCTACCAGCGGTGGTTTGTTTGCC
GGATCAAGAGCTACCAACTCTTTTTCCGAAGGTAACTGGCTTCAGCAGAGCGCAGATACCAAATACTGTT
CTTCTAGTGTAGCCGTAGTTAGGCCACCACTTCAAGAACTCTGTAGCACCGCCTACATACCTCGCTCTGC
TAATCCTGTTACCAGTGGCTGCTGCCAGTGGCGATAAGTCGTGTCTTACCGGGTTGGACTCAAGACGATA
Features (pLannotate 1.2.2; 15 found; start..end, strand, type, name):
    484..533     +  CDS            lacI (fragment): lac repressor; lacI; The lac repressor binds to the lac operator to inhibit transcription in E. coli. This inhibition can be relieved by adding lactose or isopropyl-β-D-thiogalactopyranoside (IPTG).
    563..581     -  misc_feature   MCS (fragment): pUC18/19 multiple cloning site
    581..598     +  protein_bind   UAS (fragment): upstream activating sequence mediating Gal4-dependent induction Gal4
    599..616     +  protein_bind   UAS (fragment): upstream activating sequence mediating Gal4-dependent induction Gal4
    617..635     +  protein_bind   UAS (fragment): upstream activating sequence mediating Gal4-dependent induction Gal4
    648..665     +  protein_bind   UAS (fragment): upstream activating sequence mediating Gal4-dependent induction Gal4
    666..683     +  protein_bind   UAS (fragment): upstream activating sequence mediating Gal4-dependent induction Gal4
    684..702     +  protein_bind   UAS (fragment): upstream activating sequence mediating Gal4-dependent induction Gal4
    700..725     +  misc_feature   MCS (fragment): pUC18/19 multiple cloning site
    749..795     +  promoter       minimal CaMV 35S promoter: minimal 35S promoter from cauliflower mosaic virus
    945..1049    +  promoter       AmpR promoter: bla
   1040..1120    -  CDS            int (fragment): INT2_ECOLX - Protein inferred from homology: Swiss-Prot protein existence level 3. Putative integrase believed to be involved in the insertion of antibiotic resistance genes into plasmids and transposons. From Escherichia coli.
   1208..1264    +  CDS            GmR (fragment): gentamycin acetyltransferase; aacC1; confers resistance to gentamycin
   1271..2059    +  CDS            aadA: S3AD_ECOLX - Experimental evidence at protein level: Swiss-Prot protein existence level 1. Mediates bacterial resistance to the antibiotics streptomycin and spectinomycin. From Escherichia coli.
   2233..301     +  rep_origin     ori (across the origin): high-copy-number ColE1/pMB1/pBR322/pUC origin of replication
