[The description below was written by a language model from this plasmid's Addgene catalogue record and pLannotate feature annotations shown in this document.]
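Description:
pJOG644 is a small (about 2.5 kb) Modular Cloning (MoClo) part plasmid for plant synthetic biology, built in the pAGM1251 backbone. It is propagated in E. coli from a high-copy ColE1/pUC-type origin and selected with spectinomycin through the aadA gene, which the annotation places downstream of an AmpR (bla) promoter. The short integrase, gentamicin acetyltransferase and lacI fragments flagged around the resistance cassette look like remnants of the backbone's origins, not functional genes.

The insert is a synthetic, Gal4-responsive promoter module. The feature table shows six Gal4 upstream activating sequence (UAS) elements arranged as two clusters of three, flanked by short pUC-type polylinker remnants and followed by the minimal CaMV 35S promoter. A minimal 35S core promoter generally supports little transcription alone, so expression from this part should depend on a Gal4 DNA-binding-domain-containing activator bound at the UAS repeats. That makes it suitable for transactivation or inducible expression systems and for synthetic transcriptional circuits in plants.

Internal BsaI and BpiI recognition sites were removed from the insert, the "domestication" needed for Golden Gate assembly with type IIS enzymes. The fragment was cloned via BpiI sites that were destroyed in the process. In the MoClo scheme such modules are normally released with BsaI and combined with coding sequence and terminator parts into transcription units, but the record does not state the specific fusion overhangs or the part's exact position in the assembly. It carries no coding sequence, reporter or terminator, and serves purely as a regulatory building block.
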