Addgene plasmid #105352: pJOG644
Purpose: Synthetic biology
Depositing lab: Johannes Stuttmann. Depositing organization: Martin-Luther-Universitaet Halle-Wittenberg. Publication: Peripheral infrastructure vectors and an extended set of plant parts for the Modular Cloning system. Gantner J, Ordon J, Ilse T, Kretschmer C, Gruetzner R, Lofke C, Dagdas Y, Burstenbinder K, Marillonnet S, Stuttmann J. PLoS One. 2018 May 30;13(5):e0197185. doi: 10.1371/journal.pone.0197185. eCollection 2018. PubMed 29847550.
Backbone
  Vector backbone: pAGM1251 (Engler et al., 2014)
  Vector type: Synthetic Biology
Growth in bacteria
  Bacterial resistance: Spectinomycin, 50 μg/mL
  Growth temperature: 37°C
  Growth strain: DH5alpha
  Copy number: High Copy
Gene/Insert
  Gene/Insert name: Gal4UAS & 35S min promoter
  Species: Synthetic
  Mutation: BsaI/ BpiI restriction sites removed
  Cloning method: Restriction Enzyme; 5′ cloning site BpiI (destroyed during cloning); 3′ cloning site BpiI (destroyed during cloning)
  Sequencing primers: 5′ CTTTGAGTGAGCTGATACCG; 3′ GGGTTCCGCGCACATTTC
Terms and licenses: Academic/Nonprofit Terms; Industry Terms: Not Available to Industry
How to cite: pJOG644 was a gift from Johannes Stuttmann (Addgene plasmid # 105352 ; http://n2t.net/addgene:105352 ; RRID:Addgene_105352)
